Addgene plasmid #222959: pQA-LP580
Purpose: Expresses R141S K142S LoaP double mutant
Depositing lab: Adrian Ferré-D'Amaré. Depositing organization: National Heart, Lung, and Blood Institute (NHLBI). Publication: Major-groove sequence-specific RNA recognition by LoaP, a paralog of transcription elongation factor NusG. Elghondakly A, Jermain MD, Winkler WC, Ferre-D'Amare AR. Structure. 2024 Jun 28:S0969-2126(24)00219-3. doi: 10.1016/j.str.2024.06.001. PubMed 38959899.
Backbone
  Vector backbone: pET-19b
  Backbone size w/o insert (bp): 5983
  Total vector size (bp): 6523
  Vector type: Bacterial Expression
Growth in bacteria
  Bacterial resistance: Ampicillin, 100 μg/mL
  Growth temperature: 37°C
  Growth strain: DH5alpha
  Copy number: Low Copy
Gene/Insert
  Gene/Insert name: antiterminator protein LoaP
  Species: Thermoanaerobacter pseudethanolicus ATCC 33223
  Insert size (bp): 540
  Mutation: mutated Arginine 141 to Serine and Lysine 142 to Serine
  GenBank ID: ABY95203.1
  Promoter: T7
  Tag / fusion protein: 10xHIS-SUMO (N terminal on backbone)
  Cloning method: Gibson Cloning
  Sequencing primers: 5′ Whole plasmid sequencing
Terms and licenses: Academic/Nonprofit Terms; Industry Terms: Not Available to Industry
How to cite: pQA-LP580 was a gift from Adrian Ferré-D'Amaré (Addgene plasmid # 222959 ; http://n2t.net/addgene:222959 ; RRID:Addgene_222959)
