[The description below was written by a language model from this plasmid's Addgene catalogue record and pLannotate feature annotations shown in this document.]
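Description:
pQA-LP580 is a 6.5 kb bacterial expression plasmid built on the pET-19b backbone for producing a mutant form of the antiterminator protein LoaP from Thermoanaerobacter pseudethanolicus ATCC 33223. It replicates in E. coli from a pBR322-type ColE1 origin accompanied by the bom region and the rop gene, which together account for the low copy number listed in the record. Selection is by ampicillin through the β-lactamase gene and its native promoter. The interrupted tetracycline-resistance fragments and tet promoter found by annotation are nonfunctional remnants of the pBR322 ancestry typical of pET vectors.

The roughly 540 bp LoaP coding sequence, inserted by Gibson assembly, carries two substitutions, arginine 141 to serine and lysine 142 to serine. It is fused at its N terminus to a backbone-encoded 10xHis-SUMO tag. The automated annotation picks up the histidine stretch as a fragment of a composite His-containing tag and matches the SUMO portion to a plant SUMO1 homolog; the LoaP open reading frame itself is not annotated but fits the gap between the SUMO segment and the terminator region. Transcription is driven by a T7 promoter with an adjacent lac operator, followed by the phage T7 gene 10 ribosome binding site and closed by the T7 terminator. The plasmid-borne lacI gene supplies repressor, so expression is IPTG-inducible in hosts that provide T7 RNA polymerase.

His-SUMO fusions generally allow metal-affinity purification, and the SUMO moiety can aid solubility and be removed with a SUMO-specific protease. The associated study concerns sequence-specific RNA recognition by LoaP, a NusG paralog. This double mutant was presumably made to test the contribution of these two basic residues, although the record does not state this explicitly.
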