Features (pLannotate 1.2.2; 20 found; start..end, strand, type, name):
      1..589     +  rep_origin     ori: high-copy-number ColE1/pMB1/pBR322/pUC origin of replication
    775..914     -  misc_feature   bom: basis of mobility region from pBR322
   1016..1207    -  CDS            rop: Rop protein, which maintains plasmids at low copy number; rop
   1224..1604    +  CDS            YPB1_ECOLX: Protein predicted: Swiss-Prot protein existence level 4. From Escherichia coli.
   1846..2470    -  CDS            TcR (fragment): tetracycline efflux protein; tet; confers resistance to tetracycline
   2485..2506    -  protein_bind   CAP binding site: CAP binding activates transcription in the presence of cAMP. E. coli catabolite activator protein
   2519..3600    -  CDS            lacI: lac repressor; lacI; The lac repressor binds to the lac operator to inhibit transcription in E. coli. This inhibition can be relieved by adding lactose or isopropyl-β-D-thiogalactopyranoside (IPTG).
   3601..3678    -  promoter       lacI promoter: lacI
   3686..3965    -  CDS            TcR (fragment): tetracycline efflux protein; tet; confers resistance to tetracycline
   3991..4009    +  promoter       T7 promoter: promoter for bacteriophage T7 RNA polymerase
   4010..4034    +  protein_bind   lac operator: The lac repressor binds to the lac operator to inhibit transcription in E. coli. This inhibition can be relieved by adding lactose or isopropyl-β-D-thiogalactopyranoside (IPTG). lac repressor encoded by lacI
   4049..4071    +  RBS            RBS: efficient ribosome binding site from bacteriophage T7 gene 10 (Olins and Rangwala, 1989)
   4084..4101    +  CDS            capTEV™ (fragment): composite tag for in vivo biotinylation, TEV protease cleavage, and 6xHis tagging
   4138..4386    +  CDS            SUMO1 (fragment): SUMO1_ARATH - Also known as SMT3, SUM1. Experimental evidence at protein level: Swiss-Prot protein existence level 1. Ubiquitin-like protein which can be covalently attached to target lysines as a monomer. Does not seem to be involved in protein degradation and may function as an antagonist of ubiquitin in the degradation process. Required for the massive protein sumoylation in the nucleus induced by heat shock and controlled by SIZ1. Involved in the regulation of the heat stress transcription factor HSFA2 in acquired thermotolerance. From Arabidopsis thaliana (Mouse-ear cress).
   4964..5013    +  CDS            SET1 (fragment): solubility-enhancement tag derived from T7 phage gene 10B
   5021..5068    +  terminator     T7 terminator: transcription terminator for bacteriophage T7 RNA polymerase
   5091..5195    -  CDS            TcR (fragment): tetracycline efflux protein; tet; confers resistance to tetracycline
   5243..5271    -  promoter       tet promoter: E. coli promoter for tetracycline efflux protein gene
   5388..5492    +  promoter       AmpR promoter: bla
   5493..6353    +  CDS            AmpR: β-lactamase; bla; confers resistance to ampicillin, carbenicillin, and related antibiotics
>Addgene plasmid #222959 | pQA-LP580 | addgene full sequence | sequence record 441836 | Addgene NGS Result
TTGAGATCCTTTTTTTCTGCGCGTAATCTGCTGCTTGCAAACAAAAAAACCACCGCTACCAGCGGTGGTT
TGTTTGCCGGATCAAGAGCTACCAACTCTTTTTCCGAAGGTAACTGGCTTCAGCAGAGCGCAGATACCAA
ATACTGTCCTTCTAGTGTAGCCGTAGTTAGGCCACCACTTCAAGAACTCTGTAGCACCGCCTACATACCT
CGCTCTGCTAATCCTGTTACCAGTGGCTGCTGCCAGTGGCGATAAGTCGTGTCTTACCGGGTTGGACTCA
AGACGATAGTTACCGGATAAGGCGCAGCGGTCGGGCTGAACGGGGGGTTCGTGCACACAGCCCAGCTTGG
AGCGAACGACCTACACCGAACTGAGATACCTACAGCGTGAGCTATGAGAAAGCGCCACGCTTCCCGAAGG
GAGAAAGGCGGACAGGTATCCGGTAAGCGGCAGGGTCGGAACAGGAGAGCGCACGAGGGAGCTTCCAGGG
GGAAACGCCTGGTATCTTTATAGTCCTGTCGGGTTTCGCCACCTCTGACTTGAGCGTCGATTTTTGTGAT
GCTCGTCAGGGGGGCGGAGCCTATGGAAAAACGCCAGCAACGCGGCCTTTTTACGGTTCCTGGCCTTTTG
CTGGCCTTTTGCTCACATGTTCTTTCCTGCGTTATCCCCTGATTCTGTGGATAACCGTATTACCGCCTTT
GAGTGAGCTGATACCGCTCGCCGCAGCCGAACGACCGAGCGCAGCGAGTCAGTGAGCGAGGAAGCGGAAG
AGCGCCTGATGCGGTATTTTCTCCTTACGCATCTGTGCGGTATTTCACACCGCAATGGTGCACTCTCAGT
ACAATCTGCTCTGATGCCGCATAGTTAAGCCAGTATACACTCCGCTATCGCTACGTGACTGGGTCATGGC
TGCGCCCCGACACCCGCCAACACCCGCTGACGCGCCCTGACGGGCTTGTCTGCTCCCGGCATCCGCTTAC
AGACAAGCTGTGACCGTCTCCGGGAGCTGCATGTGTCAGAGGTTTTCACCGTCATCACCGAAACGCGCGA
GGCAGCTGCGGTAAAGCTCATCAGCGTGGTCGTGAAGCGATTCACAGATGTCTGCCTGTTCATCCGCGTC
CAGCTCGTTGAGTTTCTCCAGAAGCGTTAATGTCTGGCTTCTGATAAAGCGGGCCATGTTAAGGGCGGTT
TTTTCCTGTTTGGTCACTGATGCCTCCGTGTAAGGGGGATTTCTGTTCATGGGGGTAATGATACCGATGA
AACGAGAGAGGATGCTCACGATACGGGTTACTGATGATGAACATGCCCGGTTACTGGAACGTTGTGAGGG
TAAACAACTGGCGGTATGGATGCGGCGGGACCAGAGAAAAATCACTCAGGGTCAATGCCAGCGCTTCGTT
AATACAGATGTAGGTGTTCCACAGGGTAGCCAGCAGCATCCTGCGATGCAGATCCGGAACATAATGGTGC
AGGGCGCTGACTTCCGCGTTTCCAGACTTTACGAAACACGGAAACCGAAGACCATTCATGTTGTTGCTCA
GGTCGCAGACGTTTTGCAGCAGCAGTCGCTTCACGTTCGCTCGCGTATCGGTGATTCATTCTGCTAACCA
GTAAGGCAACCCCGCCAGCCTAGCCGGGTCCTCAACGACAGGAGCACGATCATGCGCACCCGTGGCCAGG
ACCCAACGCTGCCCGAGATGCGCCGCGTGCGGCTGCTGGAGATGGCGGACGCGATGGATATGTTCTGCCA
AGGGTTGGTTTGCGCATTCACAGTTCTCCGCAAGAATTGATTGGCTCCAATTCTTGGAGTGGTGAATCCG
TTAGCGAGGTGCCGCCGGCTTCCATTCAGGTCGAGGTGGCCCGGCTCCATGCACCGCGACGCAACGCGGG
GAGGCAGACAAGGTATAGGGCGGCGCCTACAATCCATGCCAACCCGTTCCATGTGCTCGCCGAGGCGGCA
TAAATCGCCGTGACGATCAGCGGTCCAATGATCGAAGTTAGGCTGGTAAGAGCCGCGAGCGATCCTTGAA
GCTGTCCCTGATGGTCGTCATCTACCTGCCTGGACAGCATGGCCTGCAACGCGGGCATCCCGATGCCGCC
GGAAGCGAGAAGAATCATAATGGGGAAGGCCATCCAGCCTCGCGTCGCGAACGCCAGCAAGACGTAGCCC
AGCGCGTCGGCCGCCATGCCGGCGATAATGGCCTGCTTCTCGCCGAAACGTTTGGTGGCGGGACCAGTGA
CGAAGGCTTGAGCGAGGGCGTGCAAGATTCCGAATACCGCAAGCGACAGGCCGATCATCGTCGCGCTCCA
GCGAAAGCGGTCCTCGCCGAAAATGACCCAGAGCGCTGCCGGCACCTGTCCTACGAGTTGCATGATAAAG
AAGACAGTCATAAGTGCGGCGACGATAGTCATGCCCCGCGCCCACCGGAAGGAGCTGACTGGGTTGAAGG
CTCTCAAGGGCATCGGTCGAGATCCCGGTGCCTAATGAGTGAGCTAACTTACATTAATTGCGTTGCGCTC
ACTGCCCGCTTTCCAGTCGGGAAACTGTCGTGCCAGCTGCATTAATGAATCGGCCAACGCGCGGGGAGAG
GCGGTTTGCGTATTGGGCGCCAGGGTGGTTTTTCTTTTCACCAGTGAGACGGGCAACAGCTGATTGCCCT
TCACCGCCTGGCCCTGAGAGAGTTGCAGCAAGCGGTCCACGCTGGTTTGCCCCAGCAGGCGAAAATCCTG
TTTGATGGTGGTTAACGGCGGGATATAACATGAGCTGTCTTCGGTATCGTCGTATCCCACTACCGAGATA
TCCGCACCAACGCGCAGCCCGGACTCGGTAATGGCGCGCATTGCGCCCAGCGCCATCTGATCGTTGGCAA
CCAGCATCGCAGTGGGAACGATGCCCTCATTCAGCATTTGCATGGTTTGTTGAAAACCGGACATGGCACT
CCAGTCGCCTTCCCGTTCCGCTATCGGCTGAATTTGATTGCGAGTGAGATATTTATGCCAGCCAGCCAGA
CGCAGACGCGCCGAGACAGAACTTAATGGGCCCGCTAACAGCGCGATTTGCTGGTGACCCAATGCGACCA
GATGCTCCACGCCCAGTCGCGTACCGTCTTCATGGGAGAAAATAATACTGTTGATGGGTGTCTGGTCAGA
GACATCAAGAAATAACGCCGGAACATTAGTGCAGGCAGCTTCCACAGCAATGGCATCCTGGTCATCCAGC
GGATAGTTAATGATCAGCCCACTGACGCGTTGCGCGAGAAGATTGTGCACCGCCGCTTTACAGGCTTCGA
CGCCGCTTCGTTCTACCATCGACACCACCACGCTGGCACCCAGTTGATCGGCGCGAGATTTAATCGCCGC
GACAATTTGCGACGGCGCGTGCAGGGCCAGACTGGAGGTGGCAACGCCAATCAGCAACGACTGTTTGCCC
GCCAGTTGTTGTGCCACGCGGTTGGGAATGTAATTCAGCTCCGCCATCGCCGCTTCCACTTTTTCCCGCG
TTTTCGCAGAAACGTGGCTGGCCTGGTTCACCACGCGGGAAACGGTCTGATAAGAGACACCGGCATACTC
TGCGACATCGTATAACGTTACTGGTTTCACATTCACCACCCTGAATTGACTCTCTTCCGGGCGCTATCAT
GCCATACCGCGAAAGGTTTTGCGCCATTCGATGGTGTCCGGGATCTCGACGCTCTCCCTTATGCGACTCC
TGCATTAGGAAGCAGCCCAGTAGTAGGTTGAGGCCGTTGAGCACCGCCGCCGCAAGGAATGGTGCATGCA
AGGAGATGGCGCCCAACAGTCCCCCGGCCACGGGGCCTGCCACCATACCCACGCCGAAACAAGCGCTCAT
GAGCCCGAAGTGGCGAGCCCGATCTTCCCCATCGGTGATGTCGGCGATATAGGCGCCAGCAACCGCACCT
GTGGCGCCGGTGATGCCGGCCACGATGCGTCCGGCGTAGAGGATCGAGATCGATCTCGATCCCGCGAAAT
TAATACGACTCACTATAGGGGAATTGTGAGCGGATAACAATTCCCCTCTAGAAATAATTTTGTTTAACTT
TAAGAAGGAGATATACCATGGGCCATCATCATCATCATCATCATCATCATCACAGCAGCGGCCATATCGA
CGACGACGACAAGCATAGCCACATTAACTTAAAAGTAAAGGGGCAAGATGGGAACGAGGTGTTCTTCCGT
ATCAAGCGCAGTACACAGTTAAAAAAGCTGATGAATGCTTATTGTGATCGTCAATCTGTCGACATGACAG
CAATTGCATTCCTTTTCGATGGGCGTCGTTTGCGTGCAGAACAAACACCCGACGAATTAGAGATGGAAGA
CGGCGATGAAATTGACGCGATGCTTCATCAGACAGGAGGTGCCGGAACAATGAAGAAATGGTACGTGATC
TTCACGCGCTCAGGTTATGAAAACAAAGTTCGTGACATCATCGAAAATTGCTTCAAAGAGGAAGTTAAAT
TACTGATTCCTAAGCGCAAAATTATTGAGCGTGTCAAGGGCCAACCCGTTGAAAAAATCAAATTGCTGTT
TCCTGGTTATGTGTTTGTAAATGCAGAAATGTCTGATGATCTTTATTACAAGATTAGTGAAGTACTGAAG
CGCGGTATCTTCTTGAAGGAGGGAAAGCGCCCCGCTTTCGTTAAAGAAGAAGAAATGAAAATTATTTTAA
GTTTGACAAAGAATTCGGATCTTATTGATCTTAGTAAGGGTATTATGGAGGGAGAACGCGTAAAAATCAT
CGAAGGGCCGTTAAAAGGGTACGAAGGCCTTATTAAAAAGATTGATAAAAGCAGCAAGCGTGCTAAGGTT
ATCTTTAGCATTGCAGGGGAATTAAAATCTGTGGATTTGGCGATCGAGGTTATGGAGAACGTCAGCGAGC
AGCAGCGTTCCTTGGTCTACGCGTGTTGACATATGCTCGAGGATCCTGATTAATTGAGATCCGGCTGCTA
ACAAAGCCCGAAAGGAAGCTGAGTTGGCTGCTGCCACCGCTGAGCAATAACTAGCATAACCCCTTGGGGC
CTCTAAACGGGTCTTGAGGGGTTTTTTGCTGAAAGGAGGAACTATATCCGGATATCCCGCAAGAGGCCCG
GCAGTACCGGCATAACCAAGCCTATGCCTACAGCATCCAGGGTGACGGTGCCGAGGATGACGATGAGCGC
ATTGTTAGATTTCATACACGGTGCCTGACTGCGTTAGCAATTTAACTGTGATAAACTACCGCATTAAAGC
TTATCGATGATAAGCTGTCAAACATGAGAATTAATTCTTGAAGACGAAAGGGCCTCGTGATACGCCTATT
TTTATAGGTTAATGTCATGATAATAATGGTTTCTTAGACGTCAGGTGGCACTTTTCGGGGAAATGTGCGC
GGAACCCCTATTTGTTTATTTTTCTAAATACATTCAAATATGTATCCGCTCATGAGACAATAACCCTGAT
AAATGCTTCAATAATATTGAAAAAGGAAGAGTATGAGTATTCAACATTTCCGTGTCGCCCTTATTCCCTT
TTTTGCGGCATTTTGCCTTCCTGTTTTTGCTCACCCAGAAACGCTGGTGAAAGTAAAAGATGCTGAAGAT
CAGTTGGGTGCACGAGTGGGTTACATCGAACTGGATCTCAACAGCGGTAAGATCCTTGAGAGTTTTCGCC
CCGAAGAACGTTTTCCAATGATGAGCACTTTTAAAGTTCTGCTATGTGGCGCGGTATTATCCCGTGTTGA
CGCCGGGCAAGAGCAACTCGGTCGCCGCATACACTATTCTCAGAATGACTTGGTTGAGTACTCACCAGTC
ACAGAAAAGCATCTTACGGATGGCATGACAGTAAGAGAATTATGCAGTGCTGCCATAACCATGAGTGATA
ACACTGCGGCCAACTTACTTCTGACAACGATCGGAGGACCGAAGGAGCTAACCGCTTTTTTGCACAACAT
GGGGGATCATGTAACTCGCCTTGATCGTTGGGAACCGGAGCTGAATGAAGCCATACCAAACGACGAGCGT
GACACCACGATGCCTGCAGCAATGGCAACAACGTTGCGCAAACTATTAACTGGCGAACTACTTACTCTAG
CTTCCCGGCAACAATTAATAGACTGGATGGAGGCGGATAAAGTTGCAGGACCACTTCTGCGCTCGGCCCT
TCCGGCTGGCTGGTTTATTGCTGATAAATCTGGAGCCGGTGAGCGTGGGTCTCGCGGTATCATTGCAGCA
CTGGGGCCAGATGGTAAGCCCTCCCGTATCGTAGTTATCTACACGACGGGGAGTCAGGCAACTATGGATG
AACGAAATAGACAGATCGCTGAGATAGGTGCCTCACTGATTAAGCATTGGTAACTGTCAGACCAAGTTTA
CTCATATATACTTTAGATTGATTTAAAACTTCATTTTTAATTTAAAAGGATCTAGGTGAAGATCCTTTTT
GATAATCTCATGACCAAAATCCCTTAACGTGAGTTTTCGTTCCACTGAGCGTCAGACCCCGTAGAAAAGA
TCAAAGGATCTTC
